>Addgene plasmid #63041 | Or56a-Gal4 | addgene partial sequence | sequence record 108967 | pCasper-F 5'-gggttttattaacttacat-3'
CGCCGGGGATCAGATCCGCGGCCGCGAATTCACTAGTGATTTTTCCATAGCGATTTCCACCGGCGCCCAA
GAGTATGCAATACAAAAGAGGGATTTTTCACAAGTGGTGCCGCATTCAACTTAGTTTTTGGAGCTCTTTT
GGGCTGTTTTTCGACTGCTTCTGCTGGTGACATCGATTGTTATTGTTGGGCAAACAATGGCAAACATTGC
CAAATACATTTGCCAGTGCCGCCAGCGAATATCTATGCGTACGTCTGCGCTTCGCTCGAGATAAAGTCGG
ATTCGGAGTCTGAGAATGATGCCAAGATTGATGGTTCGTCCTAAATGATACCTGATTGAGTGTGTGGATG
TTTTTGCCTCTGCATATTCAATATTGTCAGGGGCTCCAGGACTCGTACCGCTTAAGTGTCATTTTGTGTT
CTCGACACGCATTTTATGGCAGACTGGCAAAGTTTTGCACGGCCCAAAGACACGCGCGATGAAATAAGAA
TAAGTTTGCGTATGGGATATGGTATATGGTGTGGAGGATCTCTCCAACGTCCCAAGACGCCGCTGACACT
GAGTGAGATAAATGGTGACAAGTTTGTAGGCCAATTTGCGCACTAAACCGTCTAAAAGGCGCCACACACA
TACACACACACAGGCTCATGGGGCATAACCAATTTCATCCGTCGTCGATGGCTCACACAATTAAGTTTGC
GGGGCACCAAAATAAAATGCAGCATGCTGCAATTTTGCCTTCGAGTTGCATTTCACAGATGAGTGGATCT
TGGTTGGGGGATCTGGGATCCGGGATCTGAAGCTATATAGCTGCTATAGCCTACTAACGGTTGTTCTCGC
TGCCTGGGCTTCTTGCTAACTTTGGCTCACAGCGCTTGTCGTAATTTTCGCGCCATCAATTTGAAATTAC
TTGTAGCGCTAGTTCTGGGCGAATTACATGCTTCATTGGGTCTTTGCCGCCTTTGTCGATTGAAGACGAT
GGCGA
