>Addgene plasmid #63041 | Or56a-Gal4 | addgene partial sequence | sequence record 108975 | GAL4Nterm-R 5'-tcagatgtgccctagtcagc-3'
GGGAGAGTAGCGACACTCCCAGTTGTTCTTCAGACACTTGGCGCACTTCGGTTTTTCTTTGGAGCACTTG
AGCTTTTTAAGTCGGCAAATATCGCATGCTTGTTCGATAGAAGACAGAAGCTTGATATCGCCTCCCAGAC
CGGCAACGAAAATCACGTTCTTGTTGGTCAAAGTAAACGACATGGTGACTTCTTTTTTGCTTTAGCAGGC
TCTTTCGATCCCCGGGAATTGGTCGACTCTAGCGGTACCGTACCCTAGAGGATCGCTCGAGGTTTAAACA
GATCTGCATGCTCTAGAGGATCCAGATCCACTAGTGGCCTATGCGGCCGCGGGAATTCGATTGTTAAACT
GTTTAGCGTTAACCATATTCAAGGGTCTTTTATAGGATTTCACAGCCACTTTTTTTGAGGTGCTAAGTGG
TTTGATTAGCAAGGGGCCCCGTTAAGTGCCAATAATTGTCCAATAATTGTCTCTGTTTACCTGTTTACCG
ACAGGTGCTGCAGTTCTGCATAGACGATTTGGTAATGTGCTAGGTGTAAGCCCTCCAGCCAGATGGCCTT
CAATTATTTGTGGCGAAGTTTAAATTCGATTTGCATGTTACACTGTGCGACGCCCAAAACTTTGTCCACA
TTCAGGGGCAGCAATGTCAAATGTGTTTAGGCAGCGTTGCATGCGAGTGAGTGAAATTTGCTAGTGAAAT
TAAACTTTTTCCCAACTTGTTCTGGCTACTTTTCGAGAGTGTCCCTTTTCCAGCGGCCGGGGCCAGAGTG
TAATCAGGTAATGGAAAACGAATAAATAAGATGTGAGTAGTAGTGCTTCAGGCTTTAATAAAATTAATTT
TTGATCTCTGCTCGTTGGGTCGAATTGCAGGTGCACAAACCAAATGGGGGCCAGAGTCAATCAAGTGGTC
AGATTGCGTAGCCAACTATCGACCATCGAACCAACTAACCTCACATGGGACCAAAGGTCCTTTCGGCAAA
TGGCATTCAAGGAAGATGGAATGC
