[The description below was written by a language model from this plasmid's Addgene catalogue record.]
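Description:
Or56a-Gal4 is an insect expression construct built on the pCasperAUG-Gal4-X backbone (about 12 kb without insert) and designed to drive the yeast transcription factor Gal4 in the expression pattern of the Drosophila melanogaster odorant receptor gene Or56a. It is propagated in E. coli under ampicillin selection; the record lists the copy number as unknown and provides no feature table, so the bacterial origin, any fly transformation marker and any transposon elements are not explicitly documented here. The pCasper name points to the family of P-element vectors used for Drosophila germline transformation, but the record itself does not spell out these details.

The insert is a 5,385 bp fragment of Or56a promoter sequence from D. melanogaster, cloned as a NotI fragment (both sites retained) immediately 5' of the Gal4 coding region. Because the same enzyme flanks both ends, the fragment could in principle have been inserted in either orientation, and the stated purpose implies the forward one. The backbone supplies the coding sequence: the first 18 amino acids of Drosophila ADH, which provide the start codon, fused to yeast Gal4 residues 1-881. The cloned regulatory DNA therefore dictates where and when this ADH-Gal4 fusion is produced.

In use, the construct serves as the driver half of the binary Gal4/UAS system. Flies carrying it can be crossed to lines bearing UAS-linked reporters or effectors to label or manipulate the olfactory sensory neurons that express Or56a. This fits the associated work on the genetic and functional organisation of the antennal lobe.
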