Addgene plasmid #63041: Or56a-Gal4
Purpose: To express Gal4 in the pattern of the Drosophila melanogaster odorant receptor Or56a, using the promoter sequences of the gene cloned 5' of Gal4
Depositing lab: Leslie Vosshall. Depositing organization: Rockefeller University. Publication: Genetic and functional subdivision of the Drosophila antennal lobe. Fishilevich E, Vosshall LB. Curr Biol. 2005 Sep 6;15(17):1548-53. 10.1016/j.cub.2005.07.066 PubMed 16139209.
Backbone
  Vector backbone: pCasperAUG-Gal4-X
  Backbone manufacturer: Leslie Vosshall Lab
  Backbone size w/o insert (bp): 12000
  Vector type: Insect Expression
Growth in bacteria
  Bacterial resistance: Ampicillin, 100 μg/mL
  Growth temperature: 37°C
  Growth strain: DH5alpha
  Copy number: Unknown
Gene/Insert
  Gene/Insert name: Drosophila melanogaster Or56a promoter
  Species: D. melanogaster (fly)
  Insert size (bp): 5385
  Tag / fusion protein: Drosophila ADH (aa's 1-18) fused to Yeast Gal4 (aa's 1-881) (C terminal on backbone)
  Cloning method: Restriction Enzyme; 5′ cloning site NotI (not destroyed); 3′ cloning site NotI (not destroyed)
  Sequencing primers: 5′ pCasper-F 5'-gggttttattaacttacat-3'; 3′ GAL4Nterm-R 5'-tcagatgtgccctagtcagc-3'
Terms and licenses: Academic/Nonprofit Terms; Industry Terms: Not Available to Industry
How to cite: Or56a-Gal4 was a gift from Leslie Vosshall (Addgene plasmid # 63041 ; http://n2t.net/addgene:63041 ; RRID:Addgene_63041)
